Addgene plasmid #63643: pCfB2991
Purpose: (Empty Backbone) pCfB2991 is a vector for multiple integrations at sites sharing homology with Ty1Cons2. The selective marker is Kl.LEU2. Additionally it contains a USER cassette.
Depositing lab: Irina Borodina & Jerome Maury. Depositing organization: Danmarks Tekniske Universitet. Publication: EasyCloneMulti: A Set of Vectors for Simultaneous and Multiple Genomic Integrations in Saccharomyces cerevisiae. Maury J, Germann SM, Baallal Jacobsen SA, Jensen NB, Kildegaard KR, Herrgard MJ, Schneider K, Koza A, Forster J, Nielsen J, Borodina I. PLoS One. 2016 Mar 2;11(3):e0150394. doi: 10.1371/journal.pone.0150394. eCollection 2016. PONE-D-15-45506 PubMed 26934490.
Backbone
  Vector backbone: see publication
  Vector type: Yeast Expression, Cre/Lox
  Promoter: none
  Selectable markers: LEU2
Growth in bacteria
  Bacterial resistance: Ampicillin, 100 μg/mL
  Growth temperature: 37°C
  Growth strain: DH5alpha
  Copy number: Unknown
Gene/Insert
  Cloning method: Unknown
  Sequencing primers: 5′ unknown
Terms and licenses: Academic/Nonprofit Terms; Industry Terms: Not Available to Industry
Depositor comments: These vectors combine the advantage of efficient uracil excision reaction-based cloning (USER) and Cre-LoxP-mediated marker recycling system. Please see previous FEMS Yeast Research paper for more details: http://femsyr.oxfordjournals.org/content/14/2/238 Features list: USER cassette 1..14 T CYC1 20..190 loxP 257..316 T URA3 317..439 Degradation tag 440..490 K. l. LEU2 491..1576 P K. l. LEU2 1577..2606 loxP 2623..2656 Consensus TY1Cons2 3' 2796..3001 pUC ori 3775..4418 AmpR 4521..5379 Consensus TY1Cons2 5' 5823..6054 T ADH1 6081..6275
How to cite: pCfB2991 was a gift from Irina Borodina & Jerome Maury (Addgene plasmid # 63643 ; http://n2t.net/addgene:63643 ; RRID:Addgene_63643)
