[The description below was written by a language model from this plasmid's Addgene catalogue record and pLannotate feature annotations shown in this document.]
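Description:
pCfB2991 is an empty yeast integrative vector from the EasyCloneMulti set, designed to insert expression cassettes at multiple genomic sites in Saccharomyces cerevisiae that share homology with the Ty1Cons2 consensus sequence of Ty retrotransposon elements. It is maintained in E. coli through a high-copy pUC-type origin and an ampicillin resistance gene. No yeast replication origin is recorded, consistent with a plasmid that must integrate to persist. The two Ty1Cons2 homology arms (5' and 3') flank the integrating portion of the plasmid and separate it from the bacterial backbone. Because the target sequence is repeated in the genome, a single transformation can give several integrated copies.

Between the arms, a USER (uracil excision reaction) cloning cassette sits between the ADH1 and CYC1 terminators, which point away from one another. Genes and promoters of choice can therefore be inserted directionally, and the vector itself supplies no promoter. Selection in yeast relies on the Kluyveromyces lactis LEU2 gene driven by its own promoter, followed by a URA3 terminator. The depositor's feature list also notes a degradation tag fused to the marker. A destabilised marker protein would plausibly favour clones carrying more copies, although the record does not state this rationale. The marker is bracketed by loxP sites, so Cre recombinase can excise it after integration and allow LEU2 to be reused in later rounds of engineering.

The automated annotation broadly agrees with the depositor's map, with slightly offset coordinates. It labels the marker by homology to S. cerevisiae LEU2, and the short yeast ORF fragments it reports within the depositor-defined arms probably correspond to the Ty-derived homology. It also detects minimal FRT sites and small backbone remnants that the depositor does not describe.
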