Features (pLannotate 1.2.2; 20 found; start..end, strand, type, name):
     20..209     +  terminator     CYC1 terminator: S. cerevisiae CYC1; transcription terminator for CYC1
    257..290     -  protein_bind   loxP: Cre-mediated recombination occurs in the 8-bp core sequence (GCATACAT). Cre recombinase
    475..1554    -  CDS            LEU2: LEU3_YEAST - Experimental evidence at protein level: Swiss-Prot protein existence level 1. Catalyzes the oxidation of 3-carboxy-2-hydroxy-4- methylpentanoate (3-isopropylmalate) to 3-carboxy-4-methyl-2- oxopentanoate. The product decarboxylates to 4-methyl-2 oxopentanoate. From Saccharomyces cerevisiae (strain ATCC 204508 / S288c) (Baker's yeast).
   2073..2624    -  CDS            RLP7 (fragment): RLP7_YEAST - Also known as RPL7. Experimental evidence at protein level: Swiss-Prot protein existence level 1. Involved in the biogenesis of the 60S ribosomal subunit. May act as a specificity factor that binds precursor rRNAs and tethers the enzymes that carry out the early 5' to 3' exonucleolytic reactions that generate the mature rRNAs. From Saccharomyces cerevisiae (strain ATCC 204508 / S288c) (Baker's yeast).
   2607..2640    -  protein_bind   loxP: Cre-mediated recombination occurs in the 8-bp core sequence (GCATACAT). Cre recombinase
   2684..2702    -  promoter       T7 promoter: promoter for bacteriophage T7 RNA polymerase
   2710..2761    +  CDS            lacZα (fragment): LacZα fragment of β-galactosidase; lacZ fragment
   2820..2927    +  CDS            YO192_YEAST (fragment): Experimental evidence at protein level: Swiss-Prot protein existence level 1. From Saccharomyces cerevisiae (strain ATCC 204508 / S288c) (Baker's yeast).
   3002..3035    -  protein_bind   FRT (minimal): supports FLP-mediated excision but not integration (Turan and Bode, 2011) FLP recombinase from the Saccharomyces cerevisiae 2μ plasmid
   3505..3524    +  CDS            lacZα (fragment): LacZα fragment of β-galactosidase; lacZ fragment
   3549..3566    -  terminator     rrnB T2 terminator (fragment): transcription terminator T2 from the E. coli rrnB gene
   3791..4379    -  rep_origin     ori: high-copy-number ColE1/pMB1/pBR322/pUC origin of replication
   4503..5363    -  CDS            AmpR: β-lactamase; bla; confers resistance to ampicillin, carbenicillin, and related antibiotics
   5366..5462    -  promoter       AmpR promoter (fragment): bla
   5492..5516    -  CDS            KanR (fragment): aminoglycoside phosphotransferase; aph(3')-Ia; confers resistance to kanamycin
   5545..5660    +  ncRNA          5S rRNA: Accession: RF00001 - 5S ribosomal RNA
   5664..5704    +  terminator     rrnB T1 terminator (fragment): transcription terminator T1 from the E. coli rrnB gene
   5748..5781    +  protein_bind   FRT (minimal): supports FLP-mediated excision but not integration (Turan and Bode, 2011) FLP recombinase from the Saccharomyces cerevisiae 2μ plasmid
   5889..6014    -  CDS            YD34A_YEAST (fragment): Protein predicted: Swiss-Prot protein existence level 4. From Saccharomyces cerevisiae (strain ATCC 204508 / S288c) (Baker's yeast).
   6065..6230    -  terminator     ADH1 terminator: S. cerevisiae ADH1; transcription terminator for the S. cerevisiae alcohol dehydrogenase 1 (ADH1) gene
>Addgene plasmid #63643 | pCfB2991 | depositor full sequence | sequence record 148873 | pCfB2991 sequence 6269 bps
CGTGCGATCGCGTGCATTCATCCGCTCTAACCGAAAAGGAAGGAGTTAGACAACCTGAAGTCTAGGTCCC
TATTTATTTTTTTATAGTTATGTTAGTATTAAGAACGTTATTTATATTTCAAATTTTTCTTTTTTTTCTG
TACAGACGCGTGTACGCATGTAACATTATACTGAAAACCTTGCTTGAGAAGGTTTTGGGACGCTCGAAGA
TCGCGTCAGCTGAAGCTTCGTACGCTGCAGGTCGACAACCCTTAATATAACTTCGTATAATGTATGCTAT
ACGAAGTTATTAGGTCTAGAGATCCCAATACAACAGATCACGTGATCTTTTTGTAAGATGAAGTTGAAGT
AGTGTTGCACCGTGCCAATGCAGGTGGCTATTAGATTAAATATGTGATTTGTTCTATTAAGTTTCCTGTA
TAATTACAAATGAATAACGAAATGAGACAAAGAAGAGAACCAATTTTTACAAGCAGCCAAGATTTCCTTG
ACAGCCTTGGCGATAGCATCGCCAACCTCAGTGGTAGAGTTAGAACCACCAAGGTCACCGGTTCTGACAC
CTGCATCCAAGACATTTCTAACAGCTTCTTCAAGAGCCCTACCTTCTTCAACCAAATCCAAGGATAACTT
CAACATCATAGCTGCAGATAAGATGGTAGCAATTGGGTTAACCTTGTTTGCTGGTAAATCTGGGGCAGAA
CCATGACATGGTTCGTACAAACCGAATGCCTTGTTAGTGTCAGGTAGGGAAGCTAGAGATGCAGAAGGTA
ATAAACCCAAAGAACCTGGAATAACAGAGGCTTCATCGGAGATAATATCACCAAACATGTTGTTGGTAAT
AACAACACCGTTTAGCTTAGTTGGTGATTTAACCAAAATCATAGCAGCAGAGTCGATCAATTGGTGCTGA
ACAGTTAATTGTGGGAACTCAGTCTTGATGGTTTCTTCAACAGTCTTTCTCCACAATCTGGAAGAGGCAA
GCACGTTAGCCTTGTCAAGTGACCAGATTGGTAATGGTGGGTTTTGTTGCAATGCCAAGAAAGCAGCCAT
TCTTGTAATTCTTTGAACTTCAGGAACACTGTATTTCTCAGAGTCCCAAGCAACTCCGTCACCTTCATCT
TCTTTTCTTTCACCAAAGTAGATACCACCAACCAATTCTCTAACGACGACGAAATCGGTACCCTTTGCAT
ATTCAGGCTTCAAAGGAGAAAGATCTAGTAAAGAATCAGAAGCAAAGTTACATGGTCTTAAGTTGGCGTA
TAGACCCAATTCCTTTCTGATCTTCAATAGACCTTGTTCTGGTCTAACTGCGCCCGTACCCCATTTTGGA
CCACCAACAGCACCTAGTAAGACAGCATCGGCTTTCTTAGAGGCTTCTAGAGCTTCATCTGGTAAAGGAG
TGCCAGTGGCATCGATGGCAGCACCCCCGATCAAGTGATGTTGGAAATTGAACTTAATTTCTGGACGGAC
TTCAGCAATGGCATTCAAGACCTTAATAGCTTCGTCAGTAACTTCTTTACCGACGTGATCACCCGGTAGG
ACAACGATATTCTTAGACATGGTATAATCTGTGTAGTGTGGGATACTTTTTACTTCTTCAAATAGGTATC
AACAATAAAAATAAATCGAAGCAAATGTAGGAATGCGTTAAAGCAGATGTACTTACTTAGAGTACATAGA
TATATTTATATAATTCAATATATAAAAGTATATGAAGCATCTGATGTTGAACCTGTCATGACTCTAAACT
GGAATGGGTAGTTATGCTTCTGAAGGTTTTCCGTTAGAAAATGAGTGCAGGGATCAGGCCCGGAACCGGT
TTTAGCCTGAAAGGAAAAGAAAAAAATGCGGTGATTACTAGCACGTGACTGCGCTGAATTGGAATCCACC
ACAAGTACAGCGAATGGCAAGAGGGAAGGGGAATATATTGTGCCTGGCGGTAGTCTGCTATATCAAATGT
TAAACATAACTAAATGCAGTAGTGAATAGAGTAATGTATTTCTACATATGTGGGTAGGGCCAATGGGAGC
CCGATGTCTATTGTACAGATATTTTCCTTTTATAGTTAATCAATTCAACTTGGAAATCATTGAGTCGATA
TCTACTTGGATAACTGGAGCCGTGGCAGCGTTTGAAATTTGACGAGTCTCCTTGTTTTGTTCGCGCATTT
TCAGTTTATTCAAACGGGAGATGGCACCGAATCCACTGACTTCTCTGTTCAATTTGAATGGTAATAGGAA
GAAAGTACATTTCGAGAAATTTTCGCCCAACGTCGAAATCTCATGGATGATATCCTCGATACAAATGACA
CCTTCATCACCTAATTTCTCTTCAACGATATTGTTGTCATTCAAGATTATCTCTTTTGGTTCTTTATCTT
CTGGCCTTTGCCACATTATTCTAGATCTCTTTTGGATTAAAGAACGGATAGATGCAAGTGAAGGTTGTCC
GATAACAATATATGGTGATACAAGTTTCAACAATGGGTACACGTCCTTGGTAAGTTTGATGAAAACACCA
GTGTTCAACTCAACAAGTCTCAAAAGAGATAACACTTTGTAAGCCTTTGCTGGGATCTTCACAGCGAGCT
CTCGAGAACCCTTAATATAACTTCGTATAATGTATGCTATACGAAGTTATTAGGTGATATCAGATCCACT
AGTGGCCTATGCACCCAATTCGCCCTATAGTGAGTCGTATTACGCGCGCTCACTGGCCGTCGTTTTACAA
CGTCGTGACTGGGAAAACCCTGGCGTTACCCCTGCAGGACAGACGTCATTAGTGCTGAGGCATTAATTGA
TCATAAAACGGAATGATGAATAATATTTATAGAATTGTGTAGAATTGCAGATTCCCTTTTATGGATTCCT
AAATCCTCGAGGAGAACTTCTAGTATATTCTGTATACCTAATATTATAGCCTTTATCAACAATGGAATCC
CAACAATTATCTCAAAATTCACATATTTCTCAAGATCTGCGGCCGCACTCAGACCTGAAGTGAAGTTCCT
ATACTTTCTAGAGAATAGGAACTTCTATAGTGAGTCGAATAAGGGCGACACAAAATTTATTCTAAATGCA
TAATAAATACTGATAACATCTTATAGTTTGTATTATATTTTGTATTATCGTTGACATGTATAATTTTGAT
ATCAAAAACTGATTTTCCCTTTATTATTTTCGAGATTTATTTTCTTAATTCTCTTTAACAAACTAGAAAT
ATTGTATATACAAAAAATCATAAATAATAGATGAATAGTTTAATTATAGGTGTTCATCAATCGAAAAAGC
AACGTATCTTATTTAAAGTGCGTTGCTTTTTTCTCATTTATAAGGTTAAATAATTCTCATATATCAAGCA
AAGTGACAGGCGCCCTTAAATATTCTGACAAATGCTCTTTCCCTAAACTCCCCCCATAAAAAAACCCGCC
GAAGCGGGTTTTTACGTTATTTGCGGATTAACGATTACTCGTTATCAGAACCGCCCAGGGGGCCCGAGCT
TAAGACTGGCCGTCGTTTTACAACACAGAAAGAGTTTGTAGAAACGCAAAAAGGCCATCCGTCAGGGGCC
TTCTGCTTAGTTTGATGCCTGGCAGTTCCCTACTCTCGCCTTCCGCTTCCTCGCTCACTGACTCGCTGCG
CTCGGTCGTTCGGCTGCGGCGAGCGGTATCAGCTCACTCAAAGGCGGTAATACGGTTATCCACAGAATCA
GGGGATAACGCAGGAAAGAACATGTGAGCAAAAGGCCAGCAAAAGGCCAGGAACCGTAAAAAGGCCGCGT
TGCTGGCGTTTTTCCATAGGCTCCGCCCCCCTGACGAGCATCACAAAAATCGACGCTCAAGTCAGAGGTG
GCGAAACCCGACAGGACTATAAAGATACCAGGCGTTTCCCCCTGGAAGCTCCCTCGTGCGCTCTCCTGTT
CCGACCCTGCCGCTTACCGGATACCTGTCCGCCTTTCTCCCTTCGGGAAGCGTGGCGCTTTCTCATAGCT
CACGCTGTAGGTATCTCAGTTCGGTGTAGGTCGTTCGCTCCAAGCTGGGCTGTGTGCACGAACCCCCCGT
TCAGCCCGACCGCTGCGCCTTATCCGGTAACTATCGTCTTGAGTCCAACCCGGTAAGACACGACTTATCG
CCACTGGCAGCAGCCACTGGTAACAGGATTAGCAGAGCGAGGTATGTAGGCGGTGCTACAGAGTTCTTGA
AGTGGTGGGCTAACTACGGCTACACTAGAAGAACAGTATTTGGTATCTGCGCTCTGCTGAAGCCAGTTAC
CTTCGGAAAAAGAGTTGGTAGCTCTTGATCCGGCAAACAAACCACCGCTGGTAGCGGTGGTTTTTTTGTT
TGCAAGCAGCAGATTACGCGCAGAAAAAAAGGATCTCAAGAAGATCCTTTGATCTTTTCTACGGGGTCTG
ACGCTCAGTGGAACGACGCGCGCGTAACTCACGTTAAGGGATTTTGGTCATGAGCTTGCGCCGTCCCGTC
AAGTCAGCGTAATGCTCTGCTTTTACCAATGCTTAATCAGTGAGGCACCTATCTCAGCGATCTGTCTATT
TCGTTCATCCATAGTTGCCTGACTCCCCGTCGTGTAGATAACTACGATACGGGAGGGCTTACCATCTGGC
CCCAGCGCTGCGATGATACCGCGAGAACCACGCTCACCGGCTCCGGATTTATCAGCAATAAACCAGCCAG
CCGGAAGGGCCGAGCGCAGAAGTGGTCCTGCAACTTTATCCGCCTCCATCCAGTCTATTAATTGTTGCCG
GGAAGCTAGAGTAAGTAGTTCGCCAGTTAATAGTTTGCGCAACGTTGTTGCCATCGCTACAGGCATCGTG
GTGTCACGCTCGTCGTTTGGTATGGCTTCATTCAGCTCCGGTTCCCAACGATCAAGGCGAGTTACATGAT
CCCCCATGTTGTGCAAAAAAGCGGTTAGCTCCTTCGGTCCTCCGATCGTTGTCAGAAGTAAGTTGGCCGC
AGTGTTATCACTCATGGTTATGGCAGCACTGCATAATTCTCTTACTGTCATGCCATCCGTAAGATGCTTT
TCTGTGACTGGTGAGTACTCAACCAAGTCATTCTGAGAATAGTGTATGCGGCGACCGAGTTGCTCTTGCC
CGGCGTCAATACGGGATAATACCGCGCCACATAGCAGAACTTTAAAAGTGCTCATCATTGGAAAACGTTC
TTCGGGGCGAAAACTCTCAAGGATCTTACCGCTGTTGAGATCCAGTTCGATGTAACCCACTCGTGCACCC
AACTGATCTTCAGCATCTTTTACTTTCACCAGCGTTTCTGGGTGAGCAAAAACAGGAAGGCAAAATGCCG
CAAAAAAGGGAATAAGGGCGACACGGAAATGTTGAATACTCATATTCTTCCTTTTTCAATATTATTGAAG
CATTTATCAGGGTTATTGTCTCATGAGCGGATACATATTTGAATGTATTTAGAAAAATAAACAAATAGGG
GTCAGTGTTACAACCAATTAACCAATTCTGAACATTATCGCGAGCCCATTTATACCTGAATATGGCTCAT
AACACCCCTTGTTTGCCTGGCGGCAGTAGCGCGGTGGTCCCACCTGACCCCATGCCGAACTCAGAAGTGA
AACGCCGTAGCGCCGATGGTAGTGTGGGGACTCCCCATGCGAGAGTAGGGAACTGCCAGGCATCAAATAA
AACGAAAGGCTCAGTCGAAAGACTGGGCCTTTCGCCCGGGCTAATTATGGGGTGTCGCCCTTATTCGACT
CTATAGTGAAGTTCCTATTCTCTAGAAAGTATAGGAACTTCTGAAGTGGGGATTTAAAGTCGGTGTCCGC
GCTGAGGGTTTAATGGCGCGCCGCGGCCGCCCGCGGTGTTGGAATAAAAATCAACTATCATCTACTAACT
AGTATTTACGTTACTAGTATATTATCATATACGGTGTTAGAAGATGACGCAAATGATGAGAAATAGTCAT
CTAAATTAGTGGAAGCTGAAACGCAAGGATTGATAATGTAATAGGATCAATGAATATTAACATAGCTAGC
ATTAAGTCCTCAGCGAGCACGCTGCTTCATGGAATGCGTGCGATGAGCGACCTCATGCTATACCTGAGAA
AGCAACCTGACCTACAGGAAAGAGTTACTCAAGAATAAGAATTTTCGTTTTAAAACCTAAGAGTCACTTT
AAAATTTGTATACACTTATTTTTTTTATAACTTATTTAATAATAAAAATCATAAATCATAAGAAATTCGC
TTATTTAGAAGTGTCAACAACGTATCTACCAACGGAATG
