>Addgene plasmid #63643 | pCfB2991 | addgene partial sequence | sequence record 148866 | L4440 5'-AGCGAGTCAGTGAGCGAG-3'
GGCATCAAACTAAGCAGAAGGCCCCTGACGGATGGCCTTTTTGCGTTTCTACAAACTCTTTCTGTGTTGT
AAAACGACGGCCAGTCTTAAGCTCGGGCCCCCTGGGCGGTTCTGATAACGAGTAATCGTTAATCCGCAAA
TAACGTAAAAACCCGCTTCGGCGGGTTTTTTTATGGGGGGAGTTTAGGGAAAGAGCATTTGTCAGAATAT
TTAAGGGCGCCTGTCACTTTGCTTGATATATGAGAATTATTTAACCTTATAAATGAGAAAAAAGCAACGC
ACTTTAAATAAGATACGTTGCTTTTTCGATTGATGAACACCTATAATTAAACTATTCATCTATTATTTAT
GATTTTTTGTATATACAATATTTCTAGTTTGTTAAAGAGAATTAAGAAAATAAATCTCGAAAATAATAAA
GGGAAAATCAGTTTTTGATATCAAAATTATACATGTCAACGATAATACAAAATATAATACAAACTATAAG
ATGTTATCAGTATTTATTATGCATTTAGAATAAATTTTGTGTCGCCCTTATTCGACTCACTATAGAAGTT
CCTATTCTCTAGAAAGTATAGGAACTTCACTTCAGGTCTGAGTGCGGCCGCAGATCTTGAGAAATATGTG
AATTTTGAGATAATTGTTGGGATTCCATTGTTGATAAAGGCTATAATATTAGGTATACAGAATATACTAG
AAGTTCTCCTCGAGGATTTAGGAATCCATAAAAGGGAATCTGCAATTCTACACAATTCTATAAATATTAT
TCATCATTCCGTTTTATGATCAATTAATGCCTCAGCACTAATGACGTCTGTCCTGCAGGGGTAACGCCAG
GGTTTTCCCAGTCACGACGTTGTAAAACGACGGCCAGTGAGCGCGCGTAATACGACTCACTATAGGGCGA
ATTGGGTGCATAGGCCACTAGTGGATCTGATATCACCTAATAACTTCGTATAGC
