>Addgene plasmid #63643 | pCfB2991 | addgene partial sequence | sequence record 148868 | pHybLex_rev 5'-GAGTCACTTTAAAATTTGTATACAC-3'
ACTTATTTAATAATAAAAATCATAAATCATAAGAAATTCGCTTATTTAGAAGTGTCAACAACGTATCTAC
CAACGGAATGCGTGCGATCGCGTGCATTCATCCGCTCTAACCGAAAAGGAAGGAGTTAGACAACCTGAAG
TCTAGGTCCCTATTTATTTTTTTATAGTTATGTTAGTATTAAGAACGTTATTTATATTTCAAATTTTTCT
TTTTTTTCTGTACAGACGCGTGTACGCATGTAACATTATACTGAAAACCTTGCTTGAGAAGGTTTTGGGA
CGCTCGAAGATCGCGTCAGCTGAAGCTTCGTACGCTGCAGGTCGACAACCCTTAATATAACTTCGTATAA
TGTATGCTATACGAAGTTATTAGGTCTAGAGATCCCAATACAACAGATCACGTGATCTTTTTGTAAGATG
AAGTTGAAGTAGTGTTGCACCGTGCCAATGCAGGTGGCTATTAGATTAAATATGTGATTTGTTCTATTAA
GTTTCCTGTATAATTACAAATGAATAACGAAATGAGACAAAGAAGAGAACCAATTTTTACAAGCAGCCAA
GATTTCCTTGACAGCCTTGGCGATAGCATCGCCAACCTCAGTGGTAGAGTTAGAACCACCAAGGTCACCG
GTTCTGACACCTGCATCCAAGACATTTCTAACAGCTTCTTCAAGAGCCCTACCTTCTTCAACCAAATCCA
AGGATAACTTCAACATCATAGCTGCAGATAAGATGGTAGCAATTGGGTTAACCTTGTTTGCTGGTAAATC
TGGGGCAGAACCATGACATGGTTCGTACAAACCGAATGCCTTGTTAGTGTCAGGTAGGGAAGCTAGAGAT
GCAGAAGGTAATAAACCCAAAGAACCTGGAATAACAGAGGCTTCATCGGAGATAATATCACCAAACATGT
TGTTGGTAATAACAACACCGTTTAGCTTAGTTGGTGATTTAACCAAAATCATAGCAGCAGAGTCGATCAA
TTGGTGCTGAACAGTTAATT
